>Addgene plasmid #174256 | pAPM-miR30-IFI16-ts1 | addgene full sequence | sequence record 343346 | Addgene NGS Result
ACAATTGCATGAAGAATCTGCTTAGGGTTAGGCGTTTTGCGCTGCTTCGCGATGTACGGGCCAGATATAC
GCGCTGTGGAATGTGTGTCAGTTAGGGTGTGGAAAGTCCCCAGGCTCCCCAGCAGGCAGAAGTATGCAAA
GCATGCATCTCAATTAGTCAGCAACCAGGTGTGGAAAGTCCCCAGGCTCCCCAGCAGGCAGAAGTATGCA
AAGCATGCATCTCAATTAGTCAGCAACCATAGTCCCGCCCCTAACTCCGCCCATCCCGCCCCTAACTCCG
CCCAGTTCCGCCCATTCTCCGCCCCATGGCTGACTAATTTTTTTTATTTATGCAGAGGCCGAGGCCGCCT
CTGCCTCTGAGCTATTCCAGAAGTAGTGAGGAGGCTTTTTTGGAGGCCTAGGCTTTTGCAAAAAGCTCGC
GTTGACATTGATTATTGACTAGTTATTAATAGTAATCAATTACGGGGTCATTAGTTCATAGCCCATATAT
GGAGTTCCGCGTTACATAACTTACGGTAAATGGCCCGCCTGGCTGACCGCCCAACGACCCCCGCCCATTG
ACGTCAATAATGACGTATGTTCCCATAGTAACGCCAATAGGGACTTTCCATTGACGTCAATGGGTGGAGT
ATTTACGGTAAACTGCCCACTTGGCAGTACATCAAGTGTATCATATGCCAAGTACGCCCCCTATTGACGT
CAATGACGGTAAATGGCCCGCCTGGCATTATGCCCAGTACATGACCTTATGGGACTTTCCTACTTGGCAG
TACATCTACGTATTAGTCATCGCTATTACCATGGTGATGCGGTTTTGGCAGTACATCAATGGGCGTGGAT
AGCGGTTTGACTCACGGGGATTTCCAAGTCTCCACCCCATTGACGTCAATGGGAGTTTGTTTTGGCACCA
AAATCAACGGGACTTTCCAAAATGTCGTAACAACTCCGCCCCATTGACGCAAATGGGCGGTAGGCGTGTA
CGGTGGGAGGTCTATATAAGCAGCGCGTTTTGCCTGTACTGGGTCTCTCTGGTTAGACCAGATCTGAGCC
TGGGAGCTCTCTGGCTAACTAGGGAACCCACTGCTTAAGCCTCAATAAAGCTTGCCTTGAGTGCTTCAAG
TAGTGTGTGCCCGTCTGTTGTGTGACTCTGGTAACTAGAGATCCCTCAGACCCTTTTAGTCAGTGTGGAA
AATCTCTAGCAGTGGCGCCCGAACAGGGACTTGAAAGCGAAAGGGAAACCAGAGGAGCTCTCTCGACGCA
GGACTCGGCTTGCTGAAGCGCGCACGGCAAGAGGCGAGGGGCGGCGACTGGTGAGTACGCCAAAAATTTT
GACTAGCGGAGGCTAGAAGGAGAGAGATGGGTGCGAGAGCGTCAGTATTAAGCGGGGGAGAATTAGATCG
CGATGGGAAAAAATTCGGTTAAGGCCAGGGGGAAAGAAAAAATATAAATTAAAACATATAGTATGGGCAA
GCAGGGAGCTAGAACGATTCGCAGTTAATCCTGGCCTGTTAGAAACATCAGAAGGCTGTAGACAAATACT
GGGACAGCTACAACCATCCCTTCAGACAGGATCAGAAGAACTTAGATCATTATATAATACAGTAGCAACC
CTCTATTGTGTGCATCAAAGGATAGAGATAAAAGACACCAAGGAAGCTTTAGACAAGATAGAGGAAGAGC
AAAACAAAAGTAAGACCACCGCACAGCAAGCGGCCGGCCGCTGATCTTCAGACCTGGAGGAGGAGATATG
AGGGACAATTGGAGAAGTGAATTATATAAATATAAAGTAGTAAAAATTGAACCATTAGGAGTAGCACCCA
CCAAGGCAAAGAGAAGAGTGGTGCAGAGAGAAAAAAGAGCAGTGGGAATAGGAGCTTTGTTCCTTGGGTT
CTTGGGAGCAGCAGGAAGCACTATGGGCGCAGCGTCAATGACGCTGACGGTACAGGCCAGACAATTATTG
TCTGGTATAGTGCAGCAGCAGAACAATTTGCTGAGGGCTATTGAGGCGCAACAGCATCTGTTGCAACTCA
CAGTCTGGGGCATCAAGCAGCTCCAGGCAAGAATCCTGGCTGTGGAAAGATACCTAAAGGATCAACAGCT
CCTGGGGATTTGGGGTTGCTCTGGAAAACTCATTTGCACCACTGCTGTGCCTTGGAATGCTAGTTGGAGT
AATAAATCTCTGGAACAGATTTGGAATCACACGACCTGGATGGAGTGGGACAGAGAAATTAACAATTACA
CAAGCTTAATACACTCCTTAATTGAAGAATCGCAAAACCAGCAAGAAAAGAATGAACAAGAATTATTGGA
ATTAGATAAATGGGCAAGTTTGTGGAATTGGTTTAACATAACAAATTGGCTGTGGTATATAAAATTATTC
ATAATGATAGTAGGAGGCTTGGTAGGTTTAAGAATAGTTTTTGCTGTACTTTCTATAGTGAATAGAGTTA
GGCAGGGATATTCACCATTATCGTTTCAGACCCACCTCCCAACCCCGAGGGGACCCGACAGGCCCGAAGG
AATAGAAGAAGAAGGTGGAGAGAGAGACAGAGACAGATCCATTCGATTAGTGAACGGATCGGCACTGCGT
GCGCCAATTCTGCAGACAAATGGCAGTATTCATCCACAATTTTAAAAGAAAAGGGGGGATTGGGGGGTAC
AGTGCAGGGGAAAGAATAGTAGACATAATAGCAACAGACATACAAACTAAAGAATTACAAAAACAAATTA
CAAAAATTCAAAATTTTCGGGTTTATTACAGGGACAGCAGAGATCCAGTTTGGTTAATTAACTGCAGCCC
CGATAAAATAAAAGATTTTATTTAGTCTCCAGAAAAAGGGGGGAATGAAAGACCCCACCTGTAGGTTTGG
CAAGCTAGCTGCAGTAACGCCATTTTGCAAGGCATGGAAAAATACCAAACCAAGAATAGAGAAGTTCAGA
TCAAGGGCGGGTACATGAAAATAGCTAACGTTGGGCCAAACAGGATATCTGCGGTGAGCAGTTTCGGCCC
CGGCCCGGGGCCAAGAACAGATGGTCACCGCAGTTTCGGCCCCGGCCCGAGGCCAAGAACAGATGGTCCC
CAGATATGGCCCAACCCTCAGCAGTTTCTTAAGACCCATCAGATGTTTCCAGGCTCCCCCAAGGACCTGA
AATGACCCTGCGCCTTATTTGAATTAACCAATCAGCCTGCTTCTCGCTTCTGTTCGCGCGCTTCTGCTTC
CCGAGCTCTATAAAAGAGCTCACAACCCCTCACTCGGCGCGCCAGTCCTCCGACAGACTGAGTCGCCCGG
GGGTCTAGAACGCGTGCCGCCATGACCGAATACAAACCTACCGTGAGGCTGGCTACAAGAGATGATGTCC
CAAGGGCTGTGAGAACACTGGCCGCCGCTTTTGCCGATTACCCTGCCACACGCCACACTGTGGACCCAGA
TCGGCATATCGAGAGAGTGACTGAGCTGCAGGAACTGTTCCTGACCCGAGTGGGCCTGGACATTGGGAAG
GTCTGGGTCGCAGACGATGGAGCAGCTGTGGCTGTCTGGACCACACCAGAGAGCGTGGAAGCCGGAGCTG
TCTTTGCAGAGATCGGCCCTAGAATGGCAGAACTGAGCGGCTCCAGGCTGGCAGCACAGCAGCAGATGGA
GGGACTGCTGGCCCCACACAGGCCTAAGGAACCAGCATGGTTCCTGGCTACCGTGGGGGTCTCTCCTGAC
CATCAGGGCAAAGGACTGGGAAGTGCTGTGGTCCTGCCAGGAGTGGAGGCTGCAGAACGAGCTGGAGTCC
CTGCATTTCTGGAGACCTCTGCTCCACGAAACCTGCCCTTCTATGAACGGCTGGGCTTTACTGTGACCGC
AGATGTGGAGGTCCCCGAAGGACCTAGGACCTGGTGCATGACACGCAAACCCGGCGCCTGAGCGATCGCC
GCGGCCGCCTTCTTAACCCAACAGAAGGCTCGAGAAGGTATATTGCTGTTGACAGTGAGCGACAGCTTGA
AGGAGAAATTCAATAGTGAAGCCACAGATGTATTGAATTTCTCCTTCAAGCTGGTGCCTACTGCCTCGGA
CTTCAAGGGGCTAGAATTCGGCAGCTGTAGATCTTAGCCACTTTTTAAAAGAAAAGGGGGGACTGGAAGG
GCTAACTGCATCCGGACTGTACTGGGTCTCTCTGGTTAGACCAGATCTGAGCCTGGGAGCTCTCTGGCTA
ACTAGGGAACCCACTGCTTAAGCCTCAATAAAGCTTGCCTTGAGTGCTTCAAGTAGTGTGTGCCCGTCTG
TTGTGTGACTCTGGTAACTAGAGATCCCTCAGACCCTTTTAGTCAGTGTGGAAAATCTCTAGCAGGGCCC
GTTTCATGTGAGCAAAAGGCCAGCAAAAGGCCAGGAACCGTAAAAAGGCCGCGTTGCTGGCGTTTTTCCA
TAGGCTCCGCCCCCCTGACGAGCATCACAAAAATCGACGCTCAAGTCAGAGGTGGCGAAACCCGACAGGA
CTATAAAGATACCAGGCGTTTCCCCCTGGAAGCTCCCTCGTGCGCTCTCCTGTTCCGACCCTGCCGCTTA
CCGGATACCTGTCCGCCTTTCTCCCTTCGGGAAGCGTGGCGCTTTCTCATAGCTCACGCTGTAGGTATCT
CAGTTCGGTGTAGGTCGTTCGCTCCAAGCTGGGCTGTGTGCACGAACCCCCCGTTCAGCCCGACCGCTGC
GCCTTATCCGGTAACTATCGTCTTGAGTCCAACCCGGTAAGACACGACTTATCGCCACTGGCAGCAGCCA
CTGGTAACAGGATTAGCAGAGCGAGGTATGTAGGCGGTGCTACAGAGTTCTTGAAGTGGTGGCCTAACTA
CGGCTACACTAGAAGAACAGTATTTGGTATCTGCGCTCTGCTGAAGCCAGTTACCTTCGGAAAAAGAGTT
GGTAGCTCTTGATCCGGCAAACAAACCACCGCTGGTAGCGGTGGTTTTTTTGTTTGCAAGCAGCAGATTA
CGCGCAGAAAAAAAGGATCTCAAGAAGATCCTTTGATCTTTTCTACGGGGTCTGACGCTCAGTGGAACGA
AAACTCACGTTAAGGGATTTTGGTCATGAGATTATCAAAAAGGATCTTCACCTAGATCCTTTTAAATTAA
AAATGAAGTTTTAAATCAATCTAAAGTATATATGAGTAAACTTGGTCTGACAGTTACCAATGCTTAATCA
GTGAGGCACCTATCTCAGCGATCTGTCTATTTCGTTCATCCATAGTTGCCTGACTCCCCGTCGTGTAGAT
AACTACGATACGGGAGGGCTTACCATCTGGCCCCAGTGCTGCAATGATACCGCGAGACCCACGCTCACCG
GCTCCAGATTTATCAGCAATAAACCAGCCAGCCGGAAGGGCCGAGCGCAGAAGTGGTCCTGCAACTTTAT
CCGCCTCCATCCAGTCTATTAATTGTTGCCGGGAAGCTAGAGTAAGTAGTTCGCCAGTTAATAGTTTGCG
CAACGTTGTTGCCATTGCTACAGGCATCGTGGTGTCACGCTCGTCGTTTGGTATGGCTTCATTCAGCTCC
GGTTCCCAACGATCAAGGCGAGTTACATGATCCCCCATGTTGTGCAAAAAAGCGGTTAGCTCCTTCGGTC
CTCCGATCGTTGTCAGAAGTAAGTTGGCCGCAGTGTTATCACTCATGGTTATGGCAGCACTGCATAATTC
TCTTACTGTCATGCCATCCGTAAGATGCTTTTCTGTGACTGGTGAGTACTCAACCAAGTCATTCTGAGAA
TAGTGTATGCGGCGACCGAGTTGCTCTTGCCCGGCGTCAATACGGGATAATACCGCGCCACATAGCAGAA
CTTTAAAAGTGCTCATCATTGGAAAACGTTCTTCGGGGCGAAAACTCTCAAGGATCTTACCGCTGTTGAG
ATCCAGTTCGATGTAACCCACTCGTGCACCCAACTGATCTTCAGCATCTTTTACTTTCACCAGCGTTTCT
GGGTGAGCAAAAACAGGAAGGCAAAATGCCGCAAAAAAGGGAATAAGGGCGACACGGAAATGTTGAATAC
TCATACTCTTCCTTTTTCAATATTATTGAAGCATTTATCAGGGTTATTGTCTCATGAGCGGATACATATT
TGAATGTATTTAGAAAAATAAACAAATAGGGGTTCCGCGCACATTTCCCCGAAAAGTGCCACCTGACGTC
GACGGATCGGGAGATCTCCCGATCCCCTATGGTGCACTCTCAGTACAATCTGCTCTGATGCCGCATAGTT
AAGCCAGTATCTGCTCCCTGCTTGTGTGTTGGAGGTCGCTGAGTAGTGCGCGAGCAAAATTTAAGCTACA
ACAAGGCAAGGCTTGACCG
Features (pLannotate 1.2.2; 19 found; start..end, strand, type, name):
     83..412     +  promoter       SV40 promoter: SV40 enhancer and early promoter
    424..803     +  enhancer       CMV enhancer: human cytomegalovirus immediate early enhancer
    804..1003    +  promoter       CMV promoter: human cytomegalovirus (CMV) immediate early promoter
   1021..1201    +  LTR            5' LTR (truncated): truncated 5' long terminal repeat (LTR) from HIV-1
   1248..1373    +  misc_feature   HIV-1 Ψ: packaging signal of human immunodeficiency virus type 1
   1357..1695    +  CDS            HIV-1 gag (fragment): gag protein from human immunodeficiency virus 1; gag
   1870..2103    +  misc_feature   RRE: The Rev response element (RRE) of HIV-1 allows for Rev-dependent mRNA export from the nucleus to the cytoplasm.
   2480..2580    +  CDS            Rev (fragment): human immunodeficiency virus 1 (HIV-1) Rev protein; rev; enhances nuclear export of unspliced and incompletely spliced viral mRNAs
   2630..2747    +  misc_feature   cPPT/CTS: central polypurine tract and central termination sequence of HIV-1
   2884..3291    +  promoter       SFFV promoter: spleen focus-forming virus long terminal repeat (LTR) promoter
   3312..3908    +  CDS            pac: PUAC_STRAD - Protein predicted: Swiss-Prot protein existence level 4. Detoxification of puromycin. From Streptomyces alboniger.
   3933..3978    +  ncRNA          5' miR-30a (fragment): sequence upstream of the 71-nt precursor of the human miR-30a microRNA (Zeng et al., 2002) miRNA
   4048..4073    +  ncRNA          3' miR-30a (fragment): sequence downstream of the 71-nt precursor of the human miR-30a microRNA (Zeng et al., 2002) miRNA
   4103..4122    +  misc_feature   cPPT/CTS (fragment): central polypurine tract and central termination sequence of HIV-1
   4154..4334    +  LTR            5' LTR (truncated): truncated 5' long terminal repeat (LTR) from HIV-1
   4405..4993    -  rep_origin     ori: high-copy-number ColE1/pMB1/pBR322/pUC origin of replication
   5164..6024    -  CDS            AmpR: β-lactamase; bla; confers resistance to ampicillin, carbenicillin, and related antibiotics
   6025..6129    -  promoter       AmpR promoter: bla
   6188..6240    -  misc_feature   bom (fragment): basis of mobility region from pBR322
