[The description below was written by a language model from this plasmid's Addgene catalogue record and pLannotate feature annotations shown in this document.]
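Description:
pAPM-miR30-IFI16-ts1 is an HIV-1-based lentiviral RNAi vector built on the pAPM-miR30 backbone and designed to knock down human IFI16 (also known as IFNGIP1 or PYHIN2). It is propagated in bacteria through a high-copy ColE1/pUC-type origin with β-lactamase conferring ampicillin resistance, and a fragment of the pBR322 bom region is also annotated. The sequenced record is about 6.3 kb.

The transfer cassette begins with SV40 and CMV enhancer/promoter elements placed upstream of a truncated 5' LTR, an arrangement that typically drives Tat-independent transcription of the viral genomic RNA in packaging cells. This is followed by the HIV-1 Ψ packaging signal with a gag fragment, the Rev response element for Rev-dependent nuclear export, and the cPPT/CTS, which aids nuclear import of the reverse-transcribed genome. Internally, the spleen focus-forming virus (SFFV) LTR promoter drives a single transcript encoding puromycin N-acetyltransferase (pac). Immediately downstream of pac lie 5' and 3' miR-30a flanking sequences that frame the IFI16-targeting hairpin. Embedding the shRNA in a miR-30 context lets a Pol II transcript be processed by the cellular microRNA machinery, so puromycin selection and knockdown are linked on one RNA. A second truncated LTR, annotated by the software as a 5' LTR but positioned as the 3' LTR, closes the provirus. No WPRE is annotated.

The "ts1" suffix probably denotes one target site among several, though the record does not say so explicitly. The construct is used to generate puromycin-selectable, stable IFI16 knockdown in human cells, and the associated study concerns innate immune detection of HIV-1 RNA.
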