Addgene plasmid #174256: pAPM-miR30-IFI16-ts1
Purpose: IFI16 knockdown
Depositing lab: Jeremy Luban. Depositing organization: University of Massachusetts, Worcester. Publication: IFIH1 (MDA5) is required for innate immune detection of intron-containing RNA expressed from the HIV-1 provirus. Guney MH, Nagalekshmi K, McCauley SM, Carbone C, Aydemir O, Luban J. Proc Natl Acad Sci U S A. 2024 Jul 16;121(29):e2404349121. doi: 10.1073/pnas.2404349121. Epub 2024 Jul 10. PubMed 38985764.
Backbone
  Vector backbone: pAPM-miR30
  Vector type: Lentiviral, RNAi
  Selectable markers: Puromycin
Growth in bacteria
  Bacterial resistance: Ampicillin, 100 μg/mL
  Growth temperature: 30°C
  Growth strain: NEB Stable
  Copy number: High Copy
Gene/Insert
  Gene/Insert name: IFI16 shRNA
  gRNA/shRNA sequence: TTGAATTTCTCCTTCAAGCTGG
  Species: H. sapiens (human)
  Entrez Gene: IFI16 (a.k.a. IFNGIP1, PYHIN2)
  Promoter: SFFV
  Cloning method: Restriction Enzyme; 5′ cloning site unknown (unknown if destroyed)
Terms and licenses: Academic/Nonprofit Terms; Industry Terms: Not Available to Industry
Depositor comments: Please visit https://doi.org/10.1101/2023.11.17.567619 for bioRxiv preprint.
How to cite: pAPM-miR30-IFI16-ts1 was a gift from Jeremy Luban (Addgene plasmid # 174256 ; http://n2t.net/addgene:174256 ; RRID:Addgene_174256)
